>Addgene plasmid #188443 | pENTR-BIF4 | addgene full sequence | sequence record 370214 | Addgene NGS Result
CTTTCCTGCGTTATCCCCTGATTCTGTGGATAACCGTATTACCGCCTTTGAGTGAGCTGATACCGCTCGC
CGCAGCCGAACGACCGAGCGCAGCGAGTCAGTGAGCGAGGAAGCGGAAGAGCGCCCAATACGCAAACCGC
CTCTCCCCGCGCGTTGGCCGATTCATTAATGCAGCTGGCACGACAGGTTTCCCGACTGGAAAGCGGGCAG
TGAGCGCAACGCAATTAATACGCGTACCGCTAGCCAGGAAGAGTTTGTAGAAACGCAAAAAGGCCATCCG
TCAGGATGGCCTTCTGCTTAGTTTGATGCCTGGCAGTTTATGGCGGGCGTCCTGCCCGCCACCCTCCGGG
CCGTTGCTTCACAACGTTCAAATCCGCTCCCGGCGGATTTGTCCTACTCAGGAGAGCGTTCACCGACAAA
CAACAGATAAAACGAAAGGCCCAGTCTTCCGACTGAGCCTTTCGTTTTATTTGATGCCTGGCAGTTCCCT
ACTCTCGCGTTAACGCTAGCATGGATGTTTTCCCAGTCACGACGTTGTAAAACGACGGCCAGTCTTAAGC
TCGGGCCCCAAATAATGATTTTATTTTGACTGATAGTGACCTGTTCGTTGCAACAAATTGATGAGCAATG
CTTTTTTATAATGCCAACTTTGTACAAAAAAGCAGGCTTCAAAATGGCTTGGAATGGCCGCTTCGGCGAC
GACGAGGAGGGGAGCGGCCTTGAGCTCAGCCTTAGCCTCCCGGGCTACTTCTCCGGATCGCCAACCCAAG
CTGCAGCAGGTTTCGAGGACAAAGCAGACGGCGGCTCTGCTGCTGCTGCTGCTGCTGGGCGAGCAAAGGG
AAGCAATGGCTTCAAGGCCAGGCCGGCGGCAGCTGCTCCGGTCGTGGGATGGCCGCCAGTGCGCGCGTTC
CGGCGGAACCTCGCCTCGGCGTCCTCCAAGCCGTCCCGCGATCCGCCACCAAGCCACAGAGGAAACGAGT
CCGCGAGCGTCGGCGCCGGCGGCAAGGCCGTCGAGGGCGGCAACAAGGGCCTGTTCGTCAAGGTCAACAT
GGACGGCGTGCCCATCGGCCGGAAGCTCGACCTGGGCGGCCACGCCGGCTACGACACGCTAACCGCCGCC
GTCGACCACCTCTTCCGCGGCCTCCTCTCCGCTCAAACGTCGGGACCAGGCGGCGAGCGGCAGGCGGTCG
CGGGGATCCTGAACGGTGGCGGCGAGTACACGCTGGTGTACGAGGACGACGAGGGAGACCAGATGCTGGT
CGGGGACGTGCCGTGGCAGATGTTCGCCGCCACCGCCAGGCGTCTGCGCGTGCTGCGGAGCTCCGATCTC
AACCCCTCGTCGCTAAGGGCAGCGACCAGGAAGAGAGCTGCAGCTTGACACCCAGCTTTCTTGTACAAAG
TTGGCATTATAAGAAAGCATTGCTTATCAATTTGTTGCAACGAACAGGTCACTATCAGTCAAAATAAAAT
CATTATTTGCCATCCAGCTGATATCCCCTATAGTGAGTCGTATTACATGGTCATAGCTGTTTCCTGGCAG
CTCTGGCCCGTGTCTCAAAATCTCTGATGTTACATTGCACAAGATAAAAATATATCATCATGAACAATAA
AACTGTCTGCTTACATAAACAGTAATACAAGGGGTGTTATGAGCCATATTCAACGGGAAACGTCGAGGCC
GCGATTAAATTCCAACATGGATGCTGATTTATATGGGTATAAATGGGCTCGCGATAATGTCGGGCAATCA
GGTGCGACAATCTATCGCTTGTATGGGAAGCCCGATGCGCCAGAGTTGTTTCTGAAACATGGCAAAGGTA
GCGTTGCCAATGATGTTACAGATGAGATGGTCAGACTAAACTGGCTGACGGAATTTATGCCTCTTCCGAC
CATCAAGCATTTTATCCGTACTCCTGATGATGCATGGTTACTCACCACTGCGATCCCCGGAAAAACAGCA
TTCCAGGTATTAGAAGAATATCCTGATTCAGGTGAAAATATTGTTGATGCGCTGGCAGTGTTCCTGCGCC
GGTTGCATTCGATTCCTGTTTGTAATTGTCCTTTTAACAGCGATCGCGTATTTCGTCTCGCTCAGGCGCA
ATCACGAATGAATAACGGTTTGGTTGATGCGAGTGATTTTGATGACGAGCGTAATGGCTGGCCTGTTGAA
CAAGTCTGGAAAGAAATGCATAAACTTTTGCCATTCTCACCGGATTCAGTCGTCACTCATGGTGATTTCT
CACTTGATAACCTTATTTTTGACGAGGGGAAATTAATAGGTTGTATTGATGTTGGACGAGTCGGAATCGC
AGACCGATACCAGGATCTTGCCATCCTATGGAACTGCCTCGGTGAGTTTTCTCCTTCATTACAGAAACGG
CTTTTTCAAAAATATGGTATTGATAATCCTGATATGAATAAATTGCAGTTTCATTTGATGCTCGATGAGT
TTTTCTAATCAGAATTGGTTAATTGGTTGTAACACTGGCAGAGCATTACGCTGACTTGACGGGACGGCGC
AAGCTCATGACCAAAATCCCTTAACGTGAGTTACGCGTCGTTCCACTGAGCGTCAGACCCCGTAGAAAAG
ATCAAAGGATCTTCTTGAGATCCTTTTTTTCTGCGCGTAATCTGCTGCTTGCAAACAAAAAAACCACCGC
TACCAGCGGTGGTTTGTTTGCCGGATCAAGAGCTACCAACTCTTTTTCCGAAGGTAACTGGCTTCAGCAG
AGCGCAGATACCAAATACTGTTCTTCTAGTGTAGCCGTAGTTAGGCCACCACTTCAAGAACTCTGTAGCA
CCGCCTACATACCTCGCTCTGCTAATCCTGTTACCAGTGGCTGCTGCCAGTGGCGATAAGTCGTGTCTTA
CCGGGTTGGACTCAAGACGATAGTTACCGGATAAGGCGCAGCGGTCGGGCTGAACGGGGGGTTCGTGCAC
ACAGCCCAGCTTGGAGCGAACGACCTACACCGAACTGAGATACCTACAGCGTGAGCTATGAGAAAGCGCC
ACGCTTCCCGAAGGGAGAAAGGCGGACAGGTATCCGGTAAGCGGCAGGGTCGGAACAGGAGAGCGCACGA
GGGAGCTTCCAGGGGGAAACGCCTGGTATCTTTATAGTCCTGTCGGGTTTCGCCACCTCTGACTTGAGCG
TCGATTTTTGTGATGCTCGTCAGGGGGGCGGAGCCTATGGAAAAACGCCAGCAACGCGGCCTTTTTACGG
TTCCTGGCCTTTTGCTGGCCTTTTGCTCACATGTT
Features (pLannotate 1.2.2; 10 found; start..end, strand, type, name):
    121..213     +  CDS            lacI (fragment): lac repressor; lacI; The lac repressor binds to the lac operator to inhibit transcription in E. coli. This inhibition can be relieved by adding lactose or isopropyl-β-D-thiogalactopyranoside (IPTG).
    268..295     -  terminator     rrnB T2 terminator: transcription terminator T2 from the E. coli rrnB gene
    427..470     +  terminator     rrnB T1 terminator: Escherichia coli rrnB; transcription terminator T1 from the E. coli rrnB gene
    517..553     -  CDS            lacZα (fragment): LacZα fragment of β-galactosidase; lacZ fragment
    569..668     +  protein_bind   attL1: mutant version of attL; recombination site for the Gateway® LR reaction LR Clonase™
    674..1375    +  CDS            IAA16: IAA16_ORYSJ - Experimental evidence at transcript level: Swiss-Prot protein existence level 2. Aux/IAA proteins are short-lived transcriptional factors that function as repressors of early auxin response genes at low auxin concentrations. From Oryza sativa subsp. japonica (Rice).
   1380..1479    -  protein_bind   attL2: mutant version of attL; recombination site for the Gateway® LR reaction LR Clonase™
   1497..1515    -  promoter       T7 promoter: promoter for bacteriophage T7 RNA polymerase
   1649..2458    +  CDS            KanR: aminoglycoside phosphotransferase; aph(3')-Ia; confers resistance to kanamycin in bacteria or G418 (Geneticin®) in eukaryotes
   2605..3193    +  rep_origin     ori: high-copy-number ColE1/pMB1/pBR322/pUC origin of replication
