[The description below was written by a language model from this plasmid's Addgene catalogue record and pLannotate feature annotations shown in this document.]
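Description:
pENTR-BIF4 is a Gateway entry clone built on the pENTR backbone, a small (about 3.3 kb) bacterial cloning vector that carries the coding sequence for BIF4, an Aux/IAA-type nuclear auxin signaling repressor from maize (Zea mays). The plasmid is propagated in E. coli using a high-copy ColE1/pUC-type origin of replication and is selected with kanamycin through an aminoglycoside phosphotransferase (KanR) gene.

The insert, roughly 700 bp, sits between attL1 and attL2 recombination sites, so it can be moved in a defined orientation into any attR-containing destination vector by an LR Clonase reaction. The automated annotation labels this open reading frame as IAA16 from rice. This reflects homology-based matching to a related Aux/IAA family member rather than the true source, which the catalogue entry gives as maize BIF4. Aux/IAA proteins are short-lived transcriptional repressors that hold early auxin response genes off when auxin is low. Upstream of attL1 lie the rrnB T1 and T2 transcription terminators, which insulate the insert from read-through transcription in bacteria, and a T7 promoter lies just beyond attL2, pointing back toward the insert. Short lacI and lacZα fragments are backbone remnants with no functional role. The entry clone has no promoter for expressing BIF4 in eukaryotic cells, and no tags or reporters are annotated.

As an entry clone, the construct serves as a source for shuttling BIF4 into expression vectors. The associated work concerns synthetic reconstruction and characterization of the maize nuclear auxin response circuit, though the record does not specify the destination vectors or host system.
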