Addgene plasmid #188443: pENTR-BIF4
Purpose: Zea Mays Nuclear Auxin Signaling Repressor BIF4
Depositing lab: Britney Moss. Depositing organization: Whitman College. Publication: A Synthetic Approach Allows Rapid Characterization of the Maize Nuclear Auxin Response Circuit. Ramos Baez R, Buckley Y, Yu H, Chen Z, Gallavotti A, Nemhauser JL, Moss BL. Plant Physiol. 2020 Apr;182(4):1713-1722. doi: 10.1104/pp.19.01475. Epub 2020 Mar 2. PubMed 32123041.
Backbone
  Vector backbone: pENTR
  Vector type: Cloning
Growth in bacteria
  Bacterial resistance: Kanamycin, 50 μg/mL
  Growth temperature: 37°C
  Growth strain: DH5alpha
  Copy number: Unknown
Gene/Insert
  Gene/Insert name: Auxin Signaling Repressor BIF4
  Species: Zea Mays
  Cloning method: Gateway Cloning
  Sequencing primers: 5′ GGAAACAGCTATGACCATG
Terms and licenses: Academic/Nonprofit Terms; Industry Terms: Not Available to Industry
How to cite: pENTR-BIF4 was a gift from Britney Moss (Addgene plasmid # 188443 ; http://n2t.net/addgene:188443 ; RRID:Addgene_188443)
